Addgene plasmid #91213: pTC364
Purpose: protoplast vector expressing 2 gRNAs targeting tomato ARF8A (CmYLCV promoter, Csy4 processing)
Depositing lab: Daniel Voytas. Depositing organization: University of Minnesota. Publication: A multi-purpose toolkit to enable advanced genome engineering in plants. Cermak T, Curtin SJ, Gil-Humanes J, Cegan R, Kono TJY, Konecna E, Belanto JJ, Starker CG, Mathre JW, Greenstein RL, Voytas DF. Plant Cell. 2017 May 18. pii: tpc.00922.2016. doi: 10.1105/tpc.16.00922. PubMed 28522548.
Backbone
  Vector backbone: pDIRECT_10C
  Vector type: Plant Expression, CRISPR
Growth in bacteria
  Bacterial resistance: Spectinomycin, 50 μg/mL
  Growth temperature: 37°C
  Growth strain: DH5alpha
  Copy number: High Copy
Gene/Insert
  Gene/Insert name: 2 gRNAs targeting tomato ARF8A
  gRNA/shRNA sequence: gRNA9: GCTGCCAGCCTGATCTTTGA, gRNA10: GTAAAGTTTTCTGGTTAATT
  Cloning method: Restriction Enzyme; 5′ cloning site unknown (unknown if destroyed); 3′ cloning site unknown (unknown if destroyed)
  Sequencing primers: 5′ unknown
Terms and licenses: Academic/Nonprofit Terms; Industry Terms: Not Available to Industry
How to cite: pTC364 was a gift from Daniel Voytas (Addgene plasmid # 91213 ; http://n2t.net/addgene:91213 ; RRID:Addgene_91213)
