[The description below was written by a language model from this plasmid's Addgene catalogue record and pLannotate feature annotations shown in this document.]
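Description:
pTC364 is a non-T-DNA plant expression CRISPR vector built on the pDIRECT_10C backbone and intended for direct delivery into protoplasts, where it expresses Cas9 together with two guide RNAs directed against the tomato ARF8A gene. It is about 9 kb and is maintained in E. coli at high copy through a ColE1/pUC-type origin. Selection is with spectinomycin, conferred by an aadA (SmR) aminoglycoside adenylyltransferase gene. That gene sits downstream of a class 1 integron Pc promoter fragment and a short gentamicin acetyltransferase remnant, which appear to be leftovers of the marker's integron origin. No plant selectable marker is annotated, consistent with transient use.

The payload consists of two plant transcription units. In the first, a CaMV 35S promoter drives an open reading frame encoding the Pseudomonas aeruginosa Csy4 (Cas6f) endoribonuclease, followed closely by Streptococcus pyogenes Cas9, and it ends at the Arabidopsis HSP18.2 terminator. The short gap between the two coding sequences suggests a linker or self-cleaving peptide, but the feature table does not annotate it. The second unit carries the two guides, each joined to an S. pyogenes gRNA scaffold, arranged in tandem and closed by the CaMV poly(A) signal. According to the catalogue entry this array is transcribed from the CmYLCV promoter, a Pol II promoter that the automated annotation did not detect. Because the guides are made as one polycistronic transcript, Csy4 cuts at its recognition hairpins flanking each unit to release individual functional gRNAs.

Two guides acting on the same gene can produce either point mutations or a defined deletion between the cut sites. The construct is suited to transient assays of multiplexed editing efficiency at ARF8A in tomato protoplasts.
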