Features (pLannotate 1.2.2; 11 found; start..end, strand, type, name):
     84..672     +  rep_origin     ori: high-copy-number ColE1/pMB1/pBR322/pUC origin of replication
   1408..1749    +  promoter       CaMV 35S promoter: strong constitutive promoter from cauliflower mosaic virus
   1775..2335    +  CDS            cas6f: CAS6_PSEAB - Also known as csy4. Experimental evidence at protein level: Swiss-Prot protein existence level 1. CRISPR (clustered regularly interspaced short palindromic repeat) is an adaptive immune system that provides protection against mobile genetic elements (viruses, transposable elements and conjugative plasmids). CRISPR clusters contain sequences complementary to antecedent mobile elements and target invading nucleic acids. CRISPR clusters are transcribed and processed into CRISPR RNA (crRNA). Processes pre-crRNA into individual crRNA units. Absolutely required for crRNA production or s
   2402..6505    +  CDS            cas9: CAS9_STRP1 - Also known as csn1 From Streptococcus pyogenes serotype M1.
   6549..6797    +  terminator     HSP terminator: efficient transcription terminator from the Arabidopsis thaliana heat shock protein 18.2 gene (Nagaya et al., 2010)
   7334..7409    +  misc_RNA       gRNA scaffold: guide RNA scaffold for the Streptococcus pyogenes CRISPR/Cas9 system
   7450..7525    +  misc_RNA       gRNA scaffold: guide RNA scaffold for the Streptococcus pyogenes CRISPR/Cas9 system
   7565..7739    +  polyA_signal   CaMV poly(A) signal: cauliflower mosaic virus polyadenylation signal
   7947..7970    +  promoter       Pc promoter (fragment): intI1 (promoter lies within the coding sequence); class 1 integron promoter
   8146..8202    +  CDS            GmR (fragment): gentamycin acetyltransferase; aacC1; confers resistance to gentamycin
   8209..9000    +  CDS            SmR: aminoglycoside adenylyltransferase (Murphy, 1985); aadA; confers resistance to spectinomycin and streptomycin
>Addgene plasmid #91213 | pTC364 | addgene full sequence | sequence record 182464 | Addgene NGS Result
CACCCATGACCAAAATCCCTTAACGTGAGTTACGCGTCGTTCCACTGAGCGTCAGACCCCGTAGAAAAGA
TCAAAGGATCTTCTTGAGATCCTTTTTTTCTGCGCGTAATCTGCTGCTTGCAAACAAAAAAACCACCGCT
ACCAGCGGTGGTTTGTTTGCCGGATCAAGAGCTACCAACTCTTTTTCCGAAGGTAACTGGCTTCAGCAGA
GCGCAGATACCAAATACTGTTCTTCTAGTGTAGCCGTAGTTAGGCCACCACTTCAAGAACTCTGTAGCAC
CGCCTACATACCTCGCTCTGCTAATCCTGTTACCAGTGGCTGCTGCCAGTGGCGATAAGTCGTGTCTTAC
CGGGTTGGACTCAAGACGATAGTTACCGGATAAGGCGCAGCGGTCGGGCTGAACGGGGGGTTCGTGCACA
CAGCCCAGCTTGGAGCGAACGACCTACACCGAACTGAGATACCTACAGCGTGAGCTATGAGAAAGCGCCA
CGCTTCCCGAAGGGAGAAAGGCGGACAGGTATCCGGTAAGCGGCAGGGTCGGAACAGGAGAGCGCACGAG
GGAGCTTCCAGGGGGAAACGCCTGGTATCTTTATAGTCCTGTCGGGTTTCGCCACCTCTGACTTGAGCGT
CGATTTTTGTGATGCTCGTCAGGGGGGCGGAGCCTATGGAAAAACGCCAGCAACGCGGCCTTTTTACGGT
TCCTGGCCTTTTGCTGGCCTTTTGCTCACATGTTCTTTCCTGCGTTATCCCCTGATTCTGTGGATAACCG
TATTACCGCCTTTGAGTGAGCTGATACCGCTCGCCGCAGCCGAACGACCGAGCGCAGCGAGTCAGTGAGC
GAGGAAGCGGGAGAGCGCCCAAAACTATCAGGTGACGTACCCAAAGCTCTGGAAGTTCTCGGCGCGCCGA
TCGGCGCGCCAGATTTGCCTTTTCAATTTCAGAAAGAATGCTAACCCACAGATGGTTAGAGAGGCTTACG
CAGCAGGTATCATCAAGACGATCTACCCGAGCAATAATCTCCAGGAAATCAAATACCTTCCCAAGAAGGT
TAAAGATGCAGTCAAAAGATTCAGGACTAACTGCATCAAGAACACAGAGAAAGATATATTTCTCAAGATC
AGAAGTACTATTCCAGTATGGACGATTCAAGGCTTGCTTCACAAACCAAGGCAAGTAATAGAGATTGGAG
TCTCTAAAAAGGTAGTTCCCACTGAATCAAAGGCCATGGAGTCAAAGATTCAAATAGAGGACCTAACAGA
ACTCGCCGTAAAGACTGGCGAACAGTTCATACAGAGTCTCTTACGACTCAATGACAAGAAGAAAATCTTC
GTCAACATGGTGGAGCACGACACACTTGTCTACTCCAAAAATATCAAAGATACAGTCTCAGAAGACCAAA
GGGCAATTGAGACTTTTCAACAAAGGGTAATATCCGGAAACCTCCTCGGATTCCATTGCCCAGCTATCTG
TCACTTTATTGTGAAGATAGTGGAAAAGGAAGGTGGCTCCTACAAATGCCATCATTGCGATAAAGGAAAG
GCCATCGTTGAAGATGCCTCTGCCGACAGTGGTCCCAAAGATGGACCCCCACCCACGAGGAGCATCGTGG
AAAAAGAAGACGTTCCAACCACGTCTTCAAAGCAAGTGGATTGATGTGATATCTCCACTGACGTAAGGGA
TGACGCACAATCCCACTATCCTTCGCAAGACCCTTCCTCTATATAAGGAAGTTCATTTCATTTGGAGAGA
ACACGGGGGACTCCTGCAGGAAAAATGGATCATTATCTTGATATTAGACTTAGACCTGATCCAGAATTTC
CACCAGCTCAACTTATGTCTGTTCTTTTTGGAAAACTTCATCAAGCTCTTGTTGCTCAAGGAGGAGATAG
AATTGGAGTTTCTTTTCCTGATCTTGATGAATCAAGATCAAGACTTGGAGAAAGACTTAGAATTCATGCT
TCTGCTGATGATCTTAGAGCTTTGCTTGCTAGACCTTGGCTTGAAGGACTTAGAGATCATCTTCAATTTG
GAGAACCAGCTGTTGTTCCACATCCAACTCCTTATAGACAAGTTTCAAGAGTTCAAGCTAAATCTAATCC
AGAAAGACTTAGAAGAAGACTTATGAGAAGACATGATCTTTCTGAAGAAGAAGCTAGAAAAAGAATTCCT
GATACTGTTGCTAGAGCTTTGGATTTGCCTTTTGTTACACTTAGATCACAATCTACTGGACAACATTTTA
GACTTTTTATTAGACATGGACCACTTCAAGTTACTGCTGAAGAAGGAGGATTTACTTGTTATGGACTTTC
TAAGGGAGGTTTTGTTCCTTGGTTTGGATCTGGAGCTACTAATTTTTCTCTTCTTAAGCAAGCTGGAGAT
GTTGAAGAAAATCCTGGACCCATGGATAAGAAGTACTCTATCGGACTCGATATCGGAACTAACTCTGTGG
GATGGGCTGTGATCACCGATGAGTACAAGGTGCCATCTAAGAAGTTCAAGGTTCTCGGAAACACCGATAG
GCACTCTATCAAGAAAAACCTTATCGGTGCTCTCCTCTTCGATTCTGGTGAAACTGCTGAGGCTACCAGA
CTCAAGAGAACCGCTAGAAGAAGGTACACCAGAAGAAAGAACAGGATCTGCTACCTCCAAGAGATCTTCT
CTAACGAGATGGCTAAAGTGGATGATTCATTCTTCCACAGGCTCGAAGAGTCATTCCTCGTGGAAGAAGA
TAAGAAGCACGAGAGGCACCCTATCTTCGGAAACATCGTTGATGAGGTGGCATACCACGAGAAGTACCCT
ACTATCTACCACCTCAGAAAGAAGCTCGTTGATTCTACTGATAAGGCTGATCTCAGGCTCATCTACCTCG
CTCTCGCTCACATGATCAAGTTCAGAGGACACTTCCTCATCGAGGGTGATCTCAACCCTGATAACTCTGA
TGTGGATAAGTTGTTCATCCAGCTCGTGCAGACCTACAACCAGCTTTTCGAAGAGAACCCTATCAACGCT
TCAGGTGTGGATGCTAAGGCTATCCTCTCTGCTAGGCTCTCTAAGTCAAGAAGGCTTGAGAACCTCATTG
CTCAGCTCCCTGGTGAGAAGAAGAACGGACTTTTCGGAAACTTGATCGCTCTCTCTCTCGGACTCACCCC
TAACTTCAAGTCTAACTTCGATCTCGCTGAGGATGCAAAGCTCCAGCTCTCAAAGGATACCTACGATGAT
GATCTCGATAACCTCCTCGCTCAGATCGGAGATCAGTACGCTGATTTGTTCCTCGCTGCTAAGAACCTCT
CTGATGCTATCCTCCTCAGTGATATCCTCAGAGTGAACACCGAGATCACCAAGGCTCCACTCTCAGCTTC
TATGATCAAGAGATACGATGAGCACCACCAGGATCTCACACTTCTCAAGGCTCTTGTTAGACAGCAGCTC
CCAGAGAAGTACAAAGAGATTTTCTTCGATCAGTCTAAGAACGGATACGCTGGTTACATCGATGGTGGTG
CATCTCAAGAAGAGTTCTACAAGTTCATCAAGCCTATCCTCGAGAAGATGGATGGAACCGAGGAACTCCT
CGTGAAGCTCAATAGAGAGGATCTTCTCAGAAAGCAGAGGACCTTCGATAACGGATCTATCCCTCATCAG
ATCCACCTCGGAGAGTTGCACGCTATCCTTAGAAGGCAAGAGGATTTCTACCCATTCCTCAAGGATAACA
GGGAAAAGATTGAGAAGATTCTCACCTTCAGAATCCCTTACTACGTGGGACCTCTCGCTAGAGGAAACTC
AAGATTCGCTTGGATGACCAGAAAGTCTGAGGAAACCATCACCCCTTGGAACTTCGAAGAGGTGGTGGAT
AAGGGTGCTAGTGCTCAGTCTTTCATCGAGAGGATGACCAACTTCGATAAGAACCTTCCAAACGAGAAGG
TGCTCCCTAAGCACTCTTTGCTCTACGAGTACTTCACCGTGTACAACGAGTTGACCAAGGTTAAGTACGT
GACCGAGGGAATGAGGAAGCCTGCTTTTTTGTCAGGTGAGCAAAAGAAGGCTATCGTTGATCTCTTGTTC
AAGACCAACAGAAAGGTGACCGTGAAGCAGCTCAAAGAGGATTACTTCAAGAAAATCGAGTGCTTCGATT
CAGTTGAGATTTCTGGTGTTGAGGATAGGTTCAACGCATCTCTCGGAACCTACCACGATCTCCTCAAGAT
CATTAAGGATAAGGATTTCTTGGATAACGAGGAAAACGAGGATATCTTGGAGGATATCGTTCTTACCCTC
ACCCTCTTTGAAGATAGAGAGATGATTGAAGAAAGGCTCAAGACCTACGCTCATCTCTTCGATGATAAGG
TGATGAAGCAGTTGAAGAGAAGAAGATACACTGGTTGGGGAAGGCTCTCAAGAAAGCTCATTAACGGAAT
CAGGGATAAGCAGTCTGGAAAGACAATCCTTGATTTCCTCAAGTCTGATGGATTCGCTAACAGAAACTTC
ATGCAGCTCATCCACGATGATTCTCTCACCTTTAAAGAGGATATCCAGAAGGCTCAGGTTTCAGGACAGG
GTGATAGTCTCCATGAGCATATCGCTAACCTCGCTGGATCTCCTGCAATCAAGAAGGGAATCCTCCAGAC
TGTGAAGGTTGTGGATGAGTTGGTGAAGGTGATGGGAAGGCATAAGCCTGAGAACATCGTGATCGAAATG
GCTAGAGAGAACCAGACCACTCAGAAGGGACAGAAGAACTCTAGGGAAAGGATGAAGAGGATCGAGGAAG
GTATCAAAGAGCTTGGATCTCAGATCCTCAAAGAGCACCCTGTTGAGAACACTCAGCTCCAGAATGAGAA
GCTCTACCTCTACTACCTCCAGAACGGAAGGGATATGTATGTGGATCAAGAGTTGGATATCAACAGGCTC
TCTGATTACGATGTTGATCATATCGTGCCACAGTCATTCTTGAAGGATGATTCTATCGATAACAAGGTGC
TCACCAGGTCTGATAAGAACAGGGGTAAGAGTGATAACGTGCCAAGTGAAGAGGTTGTGAAGAAAATGAA
GAACTATTGGAGGCAGCTCCTCAACGCTAAGCTCATCACTCAGAGAAAGTTCGATAACTTGACTAAGGCT
GAGAGGGGAGGACTCTCTGAATTGGATAAGGCAGGATTCATCAAGAGGCAGCTTGTGGAAACCAGGCAGA
TCACTAAGCACGTTGCACAGATCCTCGATTCTAGGATGAACACCAAGTACGATGAGAACGATAAGTTGAT
CAGGGAAGTGAAGGTTATCACCCTCAAGTCAAAGCTCGTGTCTGATTTCAGAAAGGATTTCCAATTCTAC
AAGGTGAGGGAAATCAACAACTACCACCACGCTCACGATGCTTACCTTAACGCTGTTGTTGGAACCGCTC
TCATCAAGAAGTATCCTAAGCTCGAGTCAGAGTTCGTGTACGGTGATTACAAGGTGTACGATGTGAGGAA
GATGATCGCTAAGTCTGAGCAAGAGATCGGAAAGGCTACCGCTAAGTATTTCTTCTACTCTAACATCATG
AATTTCTTCAAGACCGAGATTACCCTCGCTAACGGTGAGATCAGAAAGAGGCCACTCATCGAGACAAACG
GTGAAACAGGTGAGATCGTGTGGGATAAGGGAAGGGATTTCGCTACCGTTAGAAAGGTGCTCTCTATGCC
ACAGGTGAACATCGTTAAGAAAACCGAGGTGCAGACCGGTGGATTCTCTAAAGAGTCTATCCTCCCTAAG
AGGAACTCTGATAAGCTCATTGCTAGGAAGAAGGATTGGGACCCTAAGAAATACGGTGGTTTCGATTCTC
CTACCGTGGCTTACTCTGTTCTCGTTGTGGCTAAGGTTGAGAAGGGAAAGAGTAAGAAGCTCAAGTCTGT
TAAGGAACTTCTCGGAATCACTATCATGGAAAGGTCATCTTTCGAGAAGAACCCAATCGATTTCCTCGAG
GCTAAGGGATACAAAGAGGTTAAGAAGGATCTCATCATCAAGCTCCCAAAGTACTCACTCTTCGAACTCG
AGAACGGTAGAAAGAGGATGCTCGCTTCTGCTGGTGAGCTTCAAAAGGGAAACGAGCTTGCTCTCCCATC
TAAGTACGTTAACTTTCTTTACCTCGCTTCTCACTACGAGAAGTTGAAGGGATCTCCAGAAGATAACGAG
CAGAAGCAACTTTTCGTTGAGCAGCACAAGCACTACTTGGATGAGATCATCGAGCAGATCTCTGAGTTCT
CTAAAAGGGTGATCCTCGCTGATGCAAACCTCGATAAGGTGTTGTCTGCTTACAACAAGCACAGAGATAA
GCCTATCAGGGAACAGGCAGAGAACATCATCCATCTCTTCACCCTTACCAACCTCGGTGCTCCTGCTGCT
TTCAAGTACTTCGATACAACCATCGATAGGAAGAGATACACCTCTACCAAAGAAGTGCTCGATGCTACCC
TCATCCATCAGTCTATCACTGGACTCTACGAGACTAGGATCGATCTCTCACAGCTCGGTGGTGATTCAAG
GGCTGATCCTAAGAAGAAGAGGAAGGTTTGACTCGAGATATGAAGATGAAGATGAAATATTTGGTGTGTC
AAATAAAAAGCTTGTGTGCTTAAGTTTGTGTTTTTTTCTTGGCTTGTTGTGTTATGAATTTGTGGCTTTT
TCTAATATTAAATGAATGTAAGATCACATTATAATGAATAAACAAATGTTTCTATAATCCATTGTGAATG
TTTTGTTGGATCTCTTCTGCAGCATATAACTACTGTATGTGCTATGGTATGGACTATGGAATATGATTAA
AGATAAGGAGCTCCGGTGACGGACGGCGCGCTGGCAGACATACTGTCCCACAAATGAAGATGGAATCTGT
AAAAGAAAACGCGTGAAATAATGCGTCTGACAAAGGTTAGGTCGGCTGCCTTTAATCAATACCAAAGTGG
TCCCTACCACGATGGAAAAACTGTGCAGTCGGTTTGGCTTTTTCTGACGAACAAATAAGATTCGTGGCCG
ACAGGTGGGGGTCCACCATGTGAAGGCATCTTCAGACTCCAATAATGGAGCAATGACGTAAGGGCTTACG
AAATAAGTAAGGGTAGTTTGGGAAATGTCCACTCACCCGTCAGTCTATAAATACTTAGCCCCTCCCTCAT
TGTTAAGGGAGCAAAATCTCAGAGAGATAGTCCTAGAGAGAGAAAGAGAGCAAGTAGCCTAGAAGTAGTC
AAGGCGGCGAAGTATTCAGGCACGTGGCCAGGAAGAAGAAAAGCCAAGACGACGAAAACAGGTAAGAGCT
AAGCTTCCTGCAGGTTCACTGCCGTATAGGCAGGCTGCCAGCCTGATCTTTGAGTTTTAGAGCTAGAAAT
AGCAAGTTAAAATAAGGCTAGTCCGTTATCAACTTGAAAAAGTGGCACCGAGTCGGTGCGTTCACTGCCG
TATAGGCAGGTAAAGTTTTCTGGTTAATTGTTTTAGAGCTAGAAATAGCAAGTTAAAATAAGGCTAGTCC
GTTATCAACTTGAAAAAGTGGCACCGAGTCGGTGCGTTCACTGCCGTATAGGCAGGTCGATCGACAAGCT
CGAGTTTCTCCATAATAATGTGTGAGTAGTTCCCAGATAAGGGAATTAGGGTTCCTATAGGGTTTCGCTC
ATGTGTTGAGCATATAAGAAACCCTTAGTATGTATTTGTATTTGTAAAATACTTCTATCAATAAAATTTC
TAATTCCTAAAACCAAAATCCAGTACTAAAATCCAGATCCCCCGAATTACCGGCGAGCTTTGGGTACGTC
ACGTGGCTCGAGCGCGTAGTCCTCGGTAATATCGCAGAACAAAAGTACCTGATATCGAGTGTACTTCAAG
TCACACCGGCGAGTGCCAGCCAGGACAGAAATGCCTCGACTTCGCTGCTACCCAAGGTTGCCGGGTGACG
CACACCGTGGAAACGGATGAAGGCACGAACCCAGTGGACATAAGCCTGTTCGGTTCGTAAGCTGTAATGC
AAGTAGCGTATGCGCTCACGCAACTGGTCCAGAACCTTGACCGAACGCAGCGGTGGTAACGGCGCAGTGG
CGGTTTTCATGGCTTGTTATGACTGTTTTTTTGGGGTACAGTCTATGCCTCGGGCATCCAAGCAGCAAGC
GCGTTACGCCGTGGGTCGATGTTTGATGTTATGGAGCAGCAACGATGTTACGCAGCAGGGCAGTCGCCCT
AAAACAAAGTTAAACATTATGAGGGAAGCGGTGATCGCCGAAGTATCGACTCAACTATCAGAGGTAGTTG
GCGTCATCGAGCGCCATCTCGAACCGACGTTGCTGGCCGTACATTTGTACGGCTCCGCAGTGGATGGCGG
CCTGAAGCCACACAGTGATATTGATTTGCTGGTTACGGTGACCGTAAGGCTTGATGAAACAACGCGGCGA
GCTTTGATCAACGACCTTTTGGAAACTTCGGCTTCCCCTGGAGAGAGCGAGATTCTCCGCGCTGTAGAAG
TCACCATTGTTGTGCACGACGACATCATTCCGTGGCGTTATCCAGCTAAGCGCGAACTGCAATTTGGAGA
ATGGCAGCGCAATGACATTCTTGCAGGTATCTTCGAGCCAGCCACGATCGACATTGATCTGGCTATCTTG
CTGACAAAAGCAAGAGAACATAGCGTTGCCTTGGTAGGTCCAGCGGCGGAGGAACTCTTTGATCCGGTTC
CTGAACAGGATCTATTTGAGGCGCTAAATGAAACCTTAACGCTATGGAACTCGCCGCCCGACTGGGCTGG
CGATGAGCGAAATGTAGTGCTTACGTTGTCCCGCATTTGGTACAGCGCAGTAACCGGCAAAATCGCGCCG
AAGGATGTCGCTGCCGACTGGGCAATGGAGCGCCTGCCGGCCCAGTATCAGCCCGTCATACTTGAAGCTA
GACAGGCTTATCTTGGACAAGAAGAAGATCGCTTGGCCTCGCGCGCAGATCAGTTGGAAGAATTTGTCCA
CTACGTGAAAGGCGAGATCACCAAGGTAGTCGGCAAATAACCCTCGAGC
